>Addgene plasmid #212518 | pTwist-SARS-CoV-2 Spike-deltaC18 G257S(AGT) | addgene full sequence | sequence record 432833 | Addgene NGS Result
ATGTTTGTGTTCCTCGTTCTCCTGCCCCTCGTTTCTTCCCAATGCGTGAACCTCACAACTAGAACGCAGC
TCCCACCCGCTTACACGAACTCTTTTACTCGTGGAGTATACTATCCCGATAAAGTCTTTAGGTCCAGTGT
CCTTCATTCTACTCAAGACCTTTTCCTGCCATTCTTCTCAAATGTCACCTGGTTCCATGCTATCCACGTT
TCTGGCACCAACGGAACTAAACGATTTGATAATCCCGTCTTGCCATTTAACGATGGCGTATACTTTGCCT
CAACGGAGAAGTCCAACATTATCCGGGGATGGATATTTGGCACCACCCTGGACTCCAAGACACAGTCTCT
CCTCATTGTGAACAACGCCACCAATGTCGTCATCAAAGTCTGTGAATTTCAATTTTGTAACGATCCCTTT
CTCGGGGTTTATTATCATAAGAATAACAAGTCTTGGATGGAGTCAGAGTTCCGCGTTTACAGTTCCGCTA
ACAACTGTACTTTTGAGTACGTTTCCCAACCATTTCTCATGGATCTTGAAGGGAAGCAAGGCAACTTCAA
GAATCTCCGCGAATTTGTGTTTAAGAATATAGACGGCTACTTCAAAATTTATAGCAAGCATACCCCGATA
AATCTGGTTCGGGATCTCCCTCAAGGCTTCTCCGCGTTGGAACCCCTCGTGGACTTGCCGATTGGCATCA
ACATCACCCGGTTCCAAACCCTTCTTGCCCTTCATCGAAGCTACCTCACGCCTGGCGACAGTAGTAGTAG
TTGGACAGCGGGCGCAGCAGCCTACTATGTGGGATATTTGCAACCACGCACCTTTCTTCTCAAATATAAC
GAAAACGGAACAATTACCGATGCCGTAGACTGTGCCCTCGATCCCCTGTCCGAAACTAAATGCACACTCA
AGTCCTTCACAGTTGAGAAAGGCATATACCAAACCAGTAACTTCCGCGTCCAACCCACCGAATCCATTGT
TCGATTCCCTAACATCACCAATTTGTGTCCTTTCGGTGAAGTATTTAATGCCACTCGATTTGCATCAGTT
TATGCCTGGAATCGCAAGCGAATATCAAATTGTGTTGCAGATTATAGTGTCCTGTATAATAGCGCATCAT
TCAGCACTTTTAAGTGTTATGGGGTCAGCCCTACGAAATTGAATGACTTGTGTTTTACCAACGTTTACGC
AGATTCTTTCGTCATACGCGGCGACGAAGTCCGACAGATTGCACCGGGGCAAACCGGAAAGATAGCAGAC
TATAATTATAAGTTGCCGGATGACTTCACCGGCTGCGTTATAGCATGGAACTCCAATAATCTCGATTCAA
AAGTCGGCGGCAACTATAATTATCTTTACCGCCTGTTTCGCAAGTCAAATCTGAAGCCCTTTGAACGTGA
CATCTCCACCGAAATTTATCAAGCTGGCAGCACCCCATGTAATGGAGTGGAAGGGTTTAACTGTTATTTT
CCCCTTCAATCATACGGATTTCAACCAACAAATGGGGTGGGCTATCAACCATATCGGGTGGTAGTCTTGA
GCTTTGAGCTGCTCCACGCACCGGCTACAGTTTGCGGACCGAAGAAAAGCACTAACCTGGTGAAGAATAA
ATGTGTGAACTTCAACTTTAATGGGCTCACCGGAACAGGGGTGCTGACAGAATCAAACAAGAAATTTCTC
CCTTTTCAACAATTTGGTAGAGACATTGCCGATACCACAGATGCCGTCCGCGATCCGCAAACACTGGAAA
TCCTCGATATAACACCCTGTAGCTTCGGCGGGGTCAGCGTGATAACTCCCGGAACGAACACATCCAACCA
AGTGGCTGTCCTGTATCAAGATGTCAACTGTACCGAAGTCCCTGTGGCGATACACGCCGACCAACTGACA
CCCACCTGGAGAGTCTACTCAACAGGTTCCAATGTCTTTCAAACTAGAGCGGGTTGTCTCATTGGCGCTG
AGCATGTCAATAATTCATACGAATGTGATATTCCTATTGGGGCAGGAATCTGTGCGTCTTATCAAACTCA
AACGAACTCACCACGGCGCGCTCGCTCAGTAGCCAGCCAGTCCATAATCGCCTATACCATGAGTCTCGGG
GCTGAGAACTCCGTGGCTTATTCAAACAATTCCATCGCAATCCCAACTAACTTTACCATTAGCGTTACCA
CGGAAATCTTGCCCGTCAGCATGACTAAGACGAGCGTAGACTGTACGATGTATATCTGTGGGGATTCCAC
CGAGTGTAGCAACCTCTTGCTTCAATACGGGTCTTTCTGTACTCAACTCAACCGAGCATTGACCGGAATT
GCGGTCGAACAAGACAAGAATACCCAAGAGGTGTTCGCACAAGTAAAGCAAATATACAAAACGCCGCCAA
TCAAAGATTTTGGCGGGTTTAATTTTAGCCAAATACTGCCAGACCCATCTAAGCCTTCAAAACGCAGCTT
TATCGAGGATCTGCTGTTCAACAAAGTTACGTTGGCTGACGCGGGTTTCATTAAGCAGTATGGGGATTGT
TTGGGAGACATTGCGGCCCGCGACCTTATCTGTGCTCAAAAATTCAATGGGTTGACAGTTCTGCCCCCTC
TGCTCACTGATGAGATGATTGCACAGTATACATCAGCATTGTTGGCAGGAACCATTACATCCGGCTGGAC
TTTTGGCGCGGGTGCGGCCCTTCAAATACCTTTCGCTATGCAAATGGCTTACAGATTCAATGGGATTGGT
GTCACGCAAAATGTATTGTATGAAAATCAGAAGCTGATCGCTAATCAATTTAACAGCGCGATTGGCAAGA
TCCAAGATTCACTGTCAAGCACAGCGTCCGCCCTCGGCAAACTCCAAGATGTTGTGAATCAAAACGCCCA
GGCCCTGAATACCCTCGTGAAGCAACTGAGTTCTAACTTCGGCGCAATCTCCAGCGTCCTCAACGACATA
TTGTCCAGACTTGATAAGGTGGAAGCCGAGGTGCAAATTGATCGGCTCATCACAGGCAGGCTCCAGTCAC
TCCAAACTTATGTGACACAACAGTTGATCCGGGCTGCTGAGATACGAGCAAGCGCCAACCTGGCCGCCAC
TAAAATGTCAGAGTGCGTGCTCGGGCAGTCCAAACGGGTTGACTTTTGTGGCAAGGGCTATCACTTGATG
TCCTTCCCCCAATCCGCCCCACATGGAGTGGTCTTTCTCCACGTCACTTATGTCCCTGCTCAAGAGAAGA
ACTTTACGACAGCTCCAGCAATCTGTCACGATGGCAAAGCGCACTTTCCCAGGGAAGGCGTTTTCGTCAG
TAATGGCACGCATTGGTTTGTGACCCAAAGGAATTTCTATGAACCCCAAATCATAACCACTGACAATACA
TTTGTCTCAGGCAACTGTGATGTGGTCATTGGGATCGTGAACAACACGGTATATGATCCCCTGCAACCCG
AGTTGGATAGCTTCAAAGAGGAATTGGATAAATACTTTAAGAATCATACTTCACCCGATGTTGATCTCGG
GGACATATCAGGAATAAATGCAAGTGTCGTCAACATTCAGAAAGAGATTGATCGCCTTAATGAGGTCGCC
AAGAACTTGAATGAATCTTTGATCGACTTGCAAGAACTGGGCAAATACGAACAATATATTAAATGGCCCT
GGTACATTTGGTTGGGCTTTATCGCCGGACTTATAGCTATCGTTATGGTCACAATTATGTTGTGCTGTAT
GACTAGCTGTTGTTCCTGCTTGAAAGGATGTTGCAGTTGCGGATCTTGTTGTAAATAAAGGATCCTCTAG
AAGTTGTCTCCTCCTGCACTGACTGACTGATACAATCGATTTCTGGATCCGCAGGCCTAATCAACCTCTG
GATTACAAAATTTGTGAAAGATTGACTGGTATTCTTAACTATGTTGCTCCTTTTACGCTATGTGGATACG
CTGCTTTAATGCCTTTGTATCATGCTATTGCTTCCCGTATGGCTTTCATTTTCTCCTCCTTGTATAAATC
CTGGTTGCTGTCTCTTTATGAGGAGTTGTGGCCCGTTGTCAGGCAACGTGGCGTGGTGTGCACTGTGTTT
GCTGACGCAACCCCCACTGGTTGGGGCATTGCCACCACCTGTCAGCTCCTTTCCGGGACTTTCGCTTTCC
CCCTCCCTATTGCCACGGCGGAACTCATCGCCGCCTGCCTTGCCCGCTGCTGGACAGGGGCTCGGCTGTT
GGGCACTGACAATTCCGTGGTGTTGTCGGGGAAGCTGACGTCCTTTCCATGGCTGCTCGCCTGTGTTGCC
ACCTGGATTCTGCGCGGGACGTCCTTCTGCTACGTCCCTTCGGCCCTCAATCCAGCGGACCTTCCTTCCC
GCGGCCTGCTGCCGGCTCTGCGGCCTCTTCCGCGTCTTCGCCTTCGCCCTCAGACGAGTCGGATCTCCCT
TTGGGCCGCCTCCCCGCCTGTCTAGCTTGACTGACTGAGATACAGCGTACCTTCAGCTCACAGACATGAT
AAGATACATTGATGAGTTTGGACAAACCACAACTAGAATGCAGTGAAAAAAATGCTTTATTTGTGAAATT
TGTGATGCTATTGCTTTATTTGTAACCATTATAAGCTGCAATAAACAAGTTAACAACAACAATTGCATTC
ATTTTATGTTTCAGGTTCAGGGGGAGGTGTGGGAGGTTTTTTAAAGCAAGTAAAACCTCTACAAATGTGG
TATTGGCCCATCTCTATCGGTATCGTAGCATAACCCCTTGGGGCCTCTAAACGGGTCTTGAGGGGTTTTT
TGTGCCCCTCGGGCCGGATTGCTATCTACCGGCATTGGCGCAGAAAAAAATGCCTGATGCGACGCTGCGC
GTCTTATACTCCCACATATGCCAGATTCAGCAACGGATACGGCTTCCCCAACTTGCCCACTTCCATACGT
GTCCTCCTTACCAGAAATTTATCCTTAAGGTCGTCAGCTATCCTGCAGGCGATCTCTCGATTTCGATCAA
GACATTCCTTTAATGGTCTTTTCTGGACACCACTAGGGGTCAGAAGTAGTTCATCAAACTTTCTTCCCTC
CCTAATCTCATTGGTTACCTTGGGCTATCGAAACTTAATTAAGCGATCTGCATCTCAATTAGTCAGCAAC
CATAGTCCCGCCCCTAACTCCGCCCATCCCGCCCCTAACTCCGCCCAGTTCCGCCCATTCTCCGCCCCAT
CGCTGACTAATTTTTTTTATTTATGCAGAGGCCGAGGCCGCCTCGGCCTCTGAGCTATTCCAGAAGTAGT
GAGGAGGCTTTTTTGGAGGCCTAGGCTTTTGCAAAGGAGGTAGCCAACATGATTGAACAAGATGGATTGC
ACGCAGGTTCTCCCGCCGCTTGGGTGGAGAGGCTATTCGGCTATGACTGGGCACAACAGACAATCGGCTG
CTCTGATGCCGCCGTGTTCCGGCTGTCAGCGCAGGGGCGCCCGGTTCTTTTTGTCAAGACCGACCTGTCC
GGTGCCCTGAATGAACTCCAGGACGAGGCAGCGCGGCTATCGTGGCTGGCCACGACGGGCGTTCCTTGCG
CAGCTGTGCTCGACGTTGTCACTGAAGCGGGAAGGGACTGGCTGCTATTGGGCGAAGTGCCGGGGCAGGA
TCTCCTGTCATCTCACCTTGCTCCTGCCGAGAAAGTATCCATCATGGCTGATGCAATGCGGCGGCTGCAT
ACGCTTGATCCGGCTACCTGCCCATTCGACCACCAAGCGAAACATCGCATCGAGCGAGCACGTACTCGGA
TGGAAGCCGGTCTTGTCGATCAGGATGATCTGGACGAAGAGCATCAGGGGCTCGCGCCAGCCGAACTGTT
CGCCAGGCTCAAGGCGCGGATGCCCGACGGCGAGGATCTCGTCGTGACCCACGGCGATGCCTGCTTGCCG
AATATCATGGTGGAAAATGGCCGCTTTTCTGGATTCATCGACTGTGGCCGGCTGGGTGTGGCGGACCGCT
ATCAGGACATAGCGTTGGCTACCCGTGATATTGCTGAAGAGCTTGGCGGCGAATGGGCTGACCGCTTCCT
CGTGCTTTACGGTATCGCCGCTCCCGATTCGCAGCGCATCGCCTTCTATCGCCTTCTTGACGAGTTCTTC
TAGTATGTAAGCCCTGTGCCTTCTAGTTGCCAGCCATCTGTTGTTTGCCCCTCCCCCGTGCCTTCCTTGA
CCCTGGAAGGTGCCACTCCCACTGTCCTTTCCTAATAAAATGAGGAAATTGCATCGCATTGTCTGAGTAG
GTGTCATTCTATTCTGGGGGGTGGGGTGGGGCAGGACAGCAAGGGGGAGGATTGGGAAGACAATAGCAGG
CATGCTGGGGATGCGGTGGGCTCTATGGTTAATTAACCAGTCAAGTCAGCTACTTGGCGAGATCGACTTG
TCTGGGTTTCGACTACGCTCAGAATTGCGTCAGTCAAGTTCGATCTGGTCCTTGCTATTGCACCCGTTCT
CCGATTACGAGTTTCATTTAAATCATGTGAGCAAAAGGCCAGCAAAAGGCCAGGAACCGTAAAAAGGCCG
CGTTGCTGGCGTTTTTCCATAGGCTCCGCCCCCCTGACGAGCATCACAAAAATCGACGCTCAAGTCAGAG
GTGGCGAAACCCGACAGGACTATAAAGATACCAGGCGTTTCCCCCTGGAAGCTCCCTCGTGCGCTCTCCT
GTTCCGACCCTGCCGCTTACCGGATACCTGTCCGCCTTTCTCCCTTCGGGAAGCGTGGCGCTTTCTCATA
GCTCACGCTGTAGGTATCTCAGTTCGGTGTAGGTCGTTCGCTCCAAGCTGGGCTGTGTGCACGAACCCCC
CGTTCAGCCCGACCGCTGCGCCTTATCCGGTAACTATCGTCTTGAGTCCAACCCGGTAAGACACGACTTA
TCGCCACTGGCAGCAGCCACTGGTAACAGGATTAGCAGAGCGAGGTATGTAGGCGGTGCTACAGAGTTCT
TGAAGTGGTGGCCTAACTACGGCTACACTAGAAGAACAGTATTTGGTATCTGCGCTCTGCTGAAGCCAGT
TACCTTCGGAAAAAGAGTTGGTAGCTCTTGATCCGGCAAACAAACCACCGCTGGTAGCGGTGGTTTTTTT
GTTTGCAAGCAGCAGATTACGCGCAGAAAAAAAGGATCTCAAGAAGATCCTTTGATCTTTTCTACGGGGT
CTGACGCTCAGTGGAACGAAAACTCACGTTAAGGGATTTTGGTCATGAGATTATCAAAAAGGATCTTCAC
CTAGATCCTTTTAAATTAAAAATGAAGTTTTAAATCAATCTAAAGTATATATGAGTAAACTTGGTCTGAC
AGTTACCAATGCTTAATCAGTGAGGCACCTATCTCAGCGATCTGTCTATTTCGTTCATCCATAGTTGCAT
TTAAATTTCCGAACTCTCCAAGGCCCTCGTCGGAAAATCTTCAAACCTTTCGTCCGATCCATCTTGCAGG
CTACCTCTCGAACGAACTATCGCAAGTCTCTTGGCCGGCCTTGCGCCTTGGCTATTGCTTGGCAGCGCCT
ATCGCCAGGTATTACTCCAATCCCGAATATCCGAGATCGGGATCACCCGAGAGAAGTTCAACCTACATCC
TCAATCCCGATCTATCCGAGATCCGAGGAATATCGAAATCGGGGCGCGCCTGGTGTACCGAGAACGATCC
TCTCAGTGCGAGTCTCGACGATCCATATCGTTGCTTGGCAGTCAGCCAGTCGGAATCCAGCTTGGGACCC
AGGAAGTCCAATCGTCAGATATTGTACTCAAGCCTGGTCACGGCAGCGTACCGATCTGTTTAAACCTAGA
TATTGATAGTCTGATCGGTCAACGTATAATCGAGTCCTAGCTTTTGCAAACATCTATCAAGAGACAGGAT
CAGCAGGAGGCTTTCGCATGAGTATTCAACATTTCCGTGTCGCCCTTATTCCCTTTTTTGCGGCATTTTG
CCTTCCTGTTTTTGCTCACCCAGAAACGCTGGTGAAAGTAAAAGATGCTGAAGATCAGTTGGGTGCGCGA
GTGGGTTACATCGAACTGGATCTCAACAGCGGTAAGATCCTTGAGAGTTTTCGCCCCGAAGAACGCTTTC
CAATGATGAGCACTTTTAAAGTTCTGCTATGTGGCGCGGTATTATCCCGTATTGACGCCGGGCAAGAGCA
ACTCGGTCGCCGCATACACTATTCTCAGAATGACTTGGTTGAGTATTCACCAGTCACAGAAAAGCATCTT
ACGGATGGCATGACAGTAAGAGAATTATGCAGTGCTGCCATAACCATGAGTGATAACACTGCGGCCAACT
TACTTCTGACAACGATTGGAGGACCGAAGGAGCTAACCGCTTTTTTGCACAACATGGGGGATCATGTAAC
TCGCCTTGATCGTTGGGAACCGGAGCTGAATGAAGCCATACCAAACGACGAGCGTGACACCACGATGCCT
GTAGCAATGGCAACAACCTTGCGTAAACTATTAACTGGCGAACTACTTACTCTAGCTTCCCGGCAACAGT
TGATAGACTGGATGGAGGCGGATAAAGTTGCAGGACCACTTCTGCGCTCGGCCCTTCCGGCTGGCTGGTT
TATTGCTGATAAATCTGGAGCCGGTGAGCGTGGGTCTCGCGGTATCATTGCAGCACTGGGGCCAGATGGT
AAGCCCTCCCGTATCGTAGTTATCTACACGACGGGGAGTCAGGCAACTATGGATGAACGAAATAGACAGA
TCGCTGAGATAGGTGCCTCACTGATTAAGCATTGGTAACCGATTCTAGGTGCATTGGCGCAGAAAAAAAT
GCCTGATGCGACGCTGCGCGTCTTATACTCCCACATATGCCAGATTCAGCAACGGATACGGCTTCCCCAA
CTTGCCCACTTCCATACGTGTCCTCCTTACCAGAAATTTATCCTTAAGATCCCGAATCGTTTAAACTCGA
CTCTGGCTCTATCGAATCTCCGTCGTTTCGAGCTTACGCGAACAGCCGTGGCGCTCATTTGCTCGTCGGG
CATCGAATCTCGTCAGCTATCGTCAGCTTACCTTTTTGGCAGCGATCGCGGCTCCCGACATCTTGGACCA
TTAGCTCCACAGGTATCTTCTTCCCTCTAGTGGTCATAACAGCAGCTTCAGCTACCTCTCAATTCAAAAA
ACCCCTCAAGACCCGTTTAGAGGCCCCAAGGGGTTATGCTATCAATCGTTGCGTTACACACACAAAAAAC
CAACACACATCCATCTTCGATGGATAGCGATTTTATTATCTAACTGCTGATCGAGTGTAGCCAGATCTAG
TAATCAATTACGGGGTCATTAGTTCATAGCCCATATATGGAGTTCCGCGTTACATAACTTACGGTAAATG
GCCCGCCTGGCTGACCGCCCAACGACCCCCGCCCATTGACGTCAATAATGACGTATGTTCCCATAGTAAC
GCCAATAGGGACTTTCCATTGACGTCAATGGGTGGAGTATTTACGGTAAACTGCCCACTTGGCAGTACAT
CAAGTGTATCATATGCCAAGTACGCCCCCTATTGACGTCAATGACGGTAAATGGCCCGCCTGGCATTATG
CCCAGTACATGACCTTATGGGACTTTCCTACTTGGCAGTACATCTACGTATTAGTCATCGCTATTACCAT
GCTGATGCGGTTTTGGCAGTACATCAATGGGCGTGGATAGCGGTTTGACTCACGGGGATTTCCAAGTCTC
CACCCCATTGACGTCAATGGGAGTTTGTTTTGGCACCAAAATCAACGGGACTTTCCAAAATGTCGTAACA
ACTCCGCCCCATTGACGCAAATGGGCGGTAGGCGTGTACGGTGGGAGGTCTATATAAGCAGAGCTGGTTT
AGTGAACCGTCAGATCGCCTGGAGACGCCATCCACGCTGTTTTGACCTCCATAGAAGACACCGGGACCGA
TCCAGCCTCCCCTCGAAGCTTACATGTGGTACCGAGCTCGGATCCTGAGAACTTCAGGGTGAGTCTATGG
GACCCTTGATGTTTTCTTTCCCCTTCTTTTCTATGGTTAAGTTCATGTCATAGGAAGGGGAGAAGTAACA
GGGTACACATATTGACCAAATCAGGGTAATTTTGCATTTGTAATTTTAAAAAATGCTTTCTTCTTTTAAT
ATACTTTTTTGTTTATCTTATTTCTAATACTTTCCCTAATCTCTTTCTTTCAGGGCAATAATGATACAAT
GTATCATGCCTCTTTGCACCATTCTAAAGAATAACAGTGATAATTTCTGGGTTAAGGCAATAGCAATATT
TCTGCATATAAATATTTCTGCATATAAATTGTAACTGATGTAAGAGGTTTCATATTGCTAATAGCAGCTA
CAATCCAGCTACCATTCTGCTTTTATTTTATGGTTGGGATAAGGCTGGATTATTCTGAGTCCAAGCTAGG
CCCTTTTGCTAATCATGTTCATACCTCTTATCTTCCTCCCACAGCTCCTGGGCAACGTGCTGGTCTGTGT
GCTGGCCCATCACTTTGGCAAAGGCGGCCGCC
Features (pLannotate 1.2.2; 21 found; start..end, strand, type, name):
      1..3765    +  CDS            S: SPIKE_SARS2 - Experimental evidence at protein level: Swiss-Prot protein existence level 1. [Spike glycoprotein]: May down-regulate host tetherin (BST2) by lysosomal degradation, thereby counteracting its antiviral activity. From Severe acute respiratory syndrome coronavirus 2 (2019-nCoV) (SARS-CoV-2).
   3839..4427    +  misc_feature   WPRE: woodchuck hepatitis virus posttranscriptional regulatory element
   4480..4601    -  polyA_signal   SV40 poly(A) signal: SV40 polyadenylation signal
   4624..4693    -  CDS            large T antigen (fragment): large T antigen from SV40 (simian virus 40)
   4716..4762    +  terminator     T7 terminator: transcription terminator for bacteriophage T7 RNA polymerase
   4792..4928    +  terminator     rrnG terminator: transcription terminator from the E. coli ribosomal RNA rrnG operon (Albrechtsen et al., 1991)
   4973..5044    +  misc_feature   3' β-globin insulator: insulator downstream of the human β-globin locus (Farrell et al., 2002)
   5089..5285    +  promoter       SV40 promoter: SV40 early promoter
   5299..6090    +  CDS            neo: KKA2_KLEPN - Also known as kan, nptII. Experimental evidence at protein level: Swiss-Prot protein existence level 1. Resistance to kanamycin, neomycin, paromomycin, ribostamycin, butirosin and gentamicin B. From Klebsiella pneumoniae.
   6104..6328    +  polyA_signal   bGH poly(A) signal: bovine growth hormone polyadenylation signal
   6524..7112    -  rep_origin     ori: high-copy-number ColE1/pMB1/pBR322/pUC origin of replication
   7284..7348    -  CDS            bla(M) (fragment): β-lactamase lacking the signal sequence; bla(M); allows cytosolic expression of β-lactamase
   7858..8718    +  CDS            AmpR: β-lactamase; bla; confers resistance to ampicillin, carbenicillin, and related antibiotics
   8731..8867    +  terminator     rrnG terminator: transcription terminator from the E. coli ribosomal RNA rrnG operon (Albrechtsen et al., 1991)
   9019..9090    +  misc_feature   5' β-globin insulator: insulator upstream of the human β-globin locus (Farrell et al., 2002)
   9095..9141    -  terminator     T7 terminator: transcription terminator for bacteriophage T7 RNA polymerase
   9159..9207    -  polyA_signal   poly(A) signal: synthetic polyadenylation signal
   9288..9591    +  enhancer       CMV enhancer: human cytomegalovirus immediate early enhancer
   9664..9681    -  promoter       CMV promoter (fragment): human cytomegalovirus (CMV) immediate early promoter
   9744..9795    +  promoter       CMVd2 promoter: truncated human cytomegalovirus (CMV) immediate early promoter that yields moderately reduced expression relative to the full-length promoter
   9929..10404   +  intron         β-globin intron: internally truncated intron from human β-globin
