[The description below was written by a language model from this plasmid's Addgene catalogue record and pLannotate feature annotations shown in this document.]
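Description:
pTwist-SARS-CoV-2 Spike-deltaC18 G257S(AGT) is a mammalian expression plasmid of about 10.5 kb, built on the Twist pTwist-CMV-BetaGlobin-WPRE-Neo backbone, that encodes the SARS-CoV-2 spike glycoprotein carrying the G257S substitution. The "AGT" in the name presumably denotes the serine codon used. The name also indicates a deltaC18 form, meaning a deletion of the last 18 residues of the cytoplasmic tail. This truncation is commonly used to improve spike incorporation into pseudotyped particles, and the annotated spike reading frame of 3,765 nt is consistent with it. The plasmid is propagated in E. coli through a high-copy ColE1/pUC-type origin and selected with ampicillin via the AmpR β-lactamase gene.

The catalogue entry lists the promoter as CAG. However, the feature table shows a CMV immediate-early enhancer, CMV promoter elements and a truncated human β-globin intron upstream of the spike ORF, which matches the backbone name rather than a classical CAG arrangement. Downstream of the ORF, a WPRE is present to enhance transcript stability and expression, followed by an SV40 polyadenylation region. A separate cassette places the neomycin phosphotransferase gene under the SV40 early promoter with a bGH poly(A) signal, allowing G418 selection in mammalian cells if stable expression is wanted. Short β-globin insulator elements, bacterial rrnG and T7 terminators and a synthetic poly(A) signal flank the units, presumably to limit transcriptional read-through between them.

The stated purpose is pseudovirus production. The plasmid supplies the mutant spike as the envelope protein in transfected producer cells, and the associated study concerns SARS-CoV-2 evolution and escape from mRNA vaccine-induced antibody responses.
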