Addgene plasmid #212518: pTwist-SARS-CoV-2 Spike-deltaC18 G257S(AGT)
Purpose: Encodes SARS-CoV-2 spike G257S for pseudovirus production
Depositing lab: Alejandro Balazs. Depositing organization: Massachusetts General Hospital. Publication: Ongoing evolution of SARS-CoV-2 drives escape from mRNA vaccine-induced humoral immunity. Roederer AL, Cao Y, Denis KS, Sheehan ML, Li CJ, Lam EC, Gregory DJ, Poznansky MC, Iafrate AJ, Canaday DH, Gravenstein S, Garcia-Beltran WF, Balazs AB. medRxiv [Preprint]. 2024 Mar 7:2024.03.05.24303815. doi: 10.1101/2024.03.05.24303815. PubMed 38496628.
Backbone
  Vector backbone: pTwist-CMV-BetaGlobin-WPRE-Neo
  Backbone manufacturer: Twist
  Vector type: Mammalian Expression
Growth in bacteria
  Bacterial resistance: Ampicillin, 100 μg/mL
  Growth temperature: 37°C
  Growth strain: DH5alpha
  Copy number: High Copy
Gene/Insert
  Gene/Insert name: SARS-CoV-2 Spike G257S
  Species: Severe acute respiratory syndrome coronavirus 2
  Mutation: G257S
  Entrez Gene: S (a.k.a. GU280_gp02, spike glycoprotein)
  Promoter: CAG
  Cloning method: Ligation Independent Cloning
Terms and licenses: Academic/Nonprofit Terms; Industry Terms: Not Available to Industry
Depositor comments: Please visit https://www.medrxiv.org/content/10.1101/2024.03.05.24303815v1 for medRxiv preprint.
How to cite: pTwist-SARS-CoV-2 Spike-deltaC18 G257S(AGT) was a gift from Alejandro Balazs (Addgene plasmid # 212518 ; http://n2t.net/addgene:212518 ; RRID:Addgene_212518)
